>Addgene plasmid #54295 | mEmerald-UbiquitinC-N-18 | addgene partial sequence | sequence record 92403 | EGFP-N 5'-CGTCGCCGTCCAGCTCGACCAG-3'
CCTTGCTCACCATGGTGGCGACCGGTGGATCCCGGGCCCGCGGTACCGTCGACTGCAGAATTCCACCCCC
ACCTCTGAGACGGAGTACCAGGTGCAGGGTGGACTCTTTCTGGATGTTGTAGTCAGACAGGGTGCGCCCA
TCTTCCAGCTGTTTTCCAGCAAAGATCAGCCTCTGCTGGTCAGGAGGGATGCCTTCCTTATCTTGGATCT
TTGCCTTGACATTCTCAATGGTGTCACTGGGCTCAACCTCGAGGGTGATGGTCTTACCAGTCAGAGTCTT
CACGAAGATCTGCATGGTGGCGCTAGCGGATCTGACGGTTCACTAAACCAGCTCTGCTTATATAGACCTC
CCACCGTACACGCCTACCGCCCATTTGCGTCAATGGGGCGGAGTTGTTACGACATTTTGGAAAGTCCCGT
TGATTTTGGTGCCAAAACAAACTCCCATTGACGTCAATGGGGTGGAGACTTGGAAATCCCCGTGAGTCAA
ACCGCTATCCACGCCCATTGATGTACTGCCAAAACCGCATCACCATGGTAATAGCGATGACTAATACGTA
GATGTACTGCCAAGTAGGAAAGTCCCATAAGGTCATGTACTGGGCATAATGCCAGGCGGGCCATTTACCG
TCATTGACGTCAATAGGGGGCGTACTTGGCATATGATACACTTGATGTACTGCCAAGTGGGCAGTTTACC
GTAAATACTCCACCCATTGACGTCAATGGAAAGTCCCTATTGGCGTTACTATGGGAACATACGTCATTAT
TGACGTCAATGGGCGGGGGTCGTTGGGCGGTCAGCCAGGCGGGCCATTTACCGTAAGTTATGTAACGCGG
AACTCCATATATGGGCTATGAACTAATGACC
