[The description below was written by a language model from this plasmid's Addgene catalogue record.]
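Description:
mEmerald-UbiquitinC-N-18 is a mammalian expression plasmid built on the mEmerald-N1 backbone (about 4.75 kb without the insert), an N1-style fluorescent-protein fusion vector in which a gene of interest is placed upstream of the fluorescent protein. It is propagated in E. coli as a high-copy plasmid under kanamycin selection. It also carries a neomycin resistance marker, so transfected mammalian cells can be selected with G418. No feature table is provided, so the origins of replication and the polyadenylation signal are not explicitly listed, although the 3′ sequencing primer suggests an SV40 polyA downstream of the fusion.

The payload is a human ubiquitin coding segment, recorded as amino acids 2–76 of the reference protein, which corresponds to a single ubiquitin unit. It is expressed from the CMV promoter, a strong constitutive promoter in mammalian cells, and fused at its C terminus to mEmerald. The "N-18" in the name probably refers to the N1-type orientation and an 18-residue linker, but the record does not confirm this. mEmerald is a bright green GFP derivative, listed here with excitation at 487 nm and emission at 509 nm.

The naming is inconsistent: the insert is called UbiquitinC, while the linked gene entry is UBA52, a ubiquitin–ribosomal protein fusion gene. The record does not resolve this. The stated purpose is fluorescence localization imaging, with the annotated localization given as membrane. The plasmid therefore serves as a green-tagged ubiquitin marker for transient or stable expression in live or fixed mammalian cells.
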