Addgene plasmid #54295: mEmerald-UbiquitinC-N-18
Purpose: Localization: Membrane , Excitation: 487, Emission: 509
Depositing lab: Michael Davidson. Depositing organization: Florida State University, Tallahassee.
Backbone
  Vector backbone: mEmerald-N1
  Backbone size w/o insert (bp): 4750
  Vector type: Mammalian Expression
  Selectable markers: Neomycin (select with G418)
Growth in bacteria
  Bacterial resistance: Kanamycin, 50 μg/mL
  Growth temperature: 37°C
  Growth strain: DH5alpha
  Copy number: High Copy
Gene/Insert
  Gene/Insert name: UbiquitinC
  Species: H. sapiens (human)
  Mutation: aa 2-76 of NP_003324.1
  Entrez Gene: UBA52 (a.k.a. CEP52, HUBCEP52, L40, RPL40)
  Promoter: CMV
  Tag / fusion protein: mEmerald (C terminal on backbone)
  Cloning method: Unknown
  Sequencing primers: 5′ CMV-F; 3′ SV40pA-R
Terms and licenses: Academic/Nonprofit Terms; Industry Terms
Depositor comments: . Excitation = 487; Emission = 509. Localization data: Membrane
How to cite: mEmerald-UbiquitinC-N-18 was a gift from Michael Davidson (Addgene plasmid # 54295 ; http://n2t.net/addgene:54295 ; RRID:Addgene_54295)
